Addgene plasmid #63961: pST50Trc2-FLAGNDHFR
Purpose: (Empty Backbone) Position 2 transfer plasmid for pST44 polycistronic plasmid suite; N-term cleavable single tag; contains DHFR gene in BamHI-NgoMIV cassette as positive control
Depositing lab: Song Tan. Depositing organization: Pennsylvania State University. Publication: The pST44 polycistronic expression system for producing protein complexes in Escherichia coli. Tan S, Kern RC, Selleck W. Protein Expr Purif. 2005 Apr;40(2):385-95. 10.1016/j.pep.2004.12.002 PubMed 15766881.
Backbone
  Vector backbone: pST50Trc
  Vector type: Bacterial Expression
  Tag / fusion protein: FLAG; TEV cleavable (N terminal on backbone)
Growth in bacteria
  Bacterial resistance: Ampicillin, 100 μg/mL
  Growth temperature: 37°C
  Growth strain: DH5alpha
  Copy number: Unknown
Gene/Insert
  Gene/Insert name: None
  Tag / fusion protein: FLAG; TEV cleavable (N terminal on backbone)
Terms and licenses: Academic/Nonprofit Terms; Industry Terms: Not Available to Industry
Depositor comments: Replace DHFR with GOI using BamHI/NgoMIV; Clone out cassette using EcoRI/HindIII
How to cite: pST50Trc2-FLAGNDHFR was a gift from Song Tan (Addgene plasmid # 63961 ; http://n2t.net/addgene:63961 ; RRID:Addgene_63961)
