[The description below was written by a language model from this plasmid's Addgene catalogue record and pLannotate feature annotations shown in this document.]
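Description:
pST50Trc2-FLAGNDHFR is a small (about 3.3 kb) bacterial expression plasmid built on the pST50Trc backbone. It serves as the position 2 transfer vector of the pST44 polycistronic suite, which is used to co-express the subunits of protein complexes in Escherichia coli. It is catalogued as an empty backbone. The plasmid is propagated in E. coli through a ColE1/pMB1-type origin, accompanied by the pBR322-derived bom region and the rop gene. Rop normally moderates copy number, and the record itself lists copy number as unknown. Selection is by ampicillin, through a TEM beta-lactamase gene driven by its own promoter and followed by an fd terminator.

The expression cassette runs from a T7 promoter through the efficient phage T7 gene 10 ribosome binding site to a T7 terminator, so transcription depends on a host that supplies T7 RNA polymerase. The open reading frame begins with an N-terminal FLAG epitope followed by a TEV protease site, allowing the tag to be cleaved off after detection or affinity capture. The annotation software labels these as fragments of 3xFLAG and of the TEV site, consistent with the single cleavable tag in the catalogue. The short reverse-strand 9xHis hit and the SET1 fragment upstream of the terminator are probably incidental matches rather than functional parts.

The E. coli folA gene, encoding dihydrofolate reductase, sits in the BamHI–NgoMIV cassette as a positive control for expression. Users replace DHFR with a gene of interest using those two sites. The whole translation cassette is then excised with EcoRI and HindIII and moved into the second position of a pST44 polycistronic plasmid.
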