Features (pLannotate 1.2.2; 15 found; start..end, strand, type, name):
     27..45      +  promoter       T7 promoter: promoter for bacteriophage T7 RNA polymerase
    101..123     +  RBS            RBS: efficient ribosome binding site from bacteriophage T7 gene 10 (Olins and Rangwala, 1989)
    137..161     +  CDS            3xFLAG (fragment): three tandem FLAG® epitope tags
    166..182     -  CDS            9xHis (fragment): 9xHis affinity tag
    182..200     +  CDS            TEV site (fragment): tobacco etch virus (TEV) protease recognition and cleavage site
    206..679     +  CDS            folA: DYR_ECOLI - Also known as tmrA. Experimental evidence at protein level: Swiss-Prot protein existence level 1. Key enzyme in folate metabolism. Catalyzes an essential reaction for de novo glycine and purine synthesis, and for DNA precursor synthesis. From Escherichia coli (strain K12).
    726..775     +  CDS            SET1 (fragment): solubility-enhancement tag derived from T7 phage gene 10B
    783..830     +  terminator     T7 terminator: transcription terminator for bacteriophage T7 RNA polymerase
    895..986     +  promoter       AmpR promoter: bla
    987..1844    +  CDS            bla: BLAT_ECOLX - Experimental evidence at protein level: Swiss-Prot protein existence level 1. TEM-type are the most prevalent beta-lactamases in enterobacteria; they hydrolyze the beta-lactam bond in susceptible beta-lactam antibiotics, thus conferring resistance to penicillins and cephalosporins. TEM-3 and TEM-4 are capable of hydrolyzing cefotaxime and ceftazidime. TEM-5 is capable of hydrolyzing ceftazidime. TEM-6 is capable of hydrolyzing ceftazidime and aztreonam. TEM-8/CAZ-2, TEM- 16/CAZ-7 and TEM-24/CAZ-6 are markedly active against ceftazidime. IRT- 4 shows resistance to beta-lactamase in
   1851..1890    +  terminator     fd terminator: central terminator from bacteriophage fd (Otsuka and Kunisawa, 1982)
   1921..2509    +  rep_origin     ori: high-copy-number ColE1/pMB1/pBR322/pUC origin of replication
   2695..2834    -  misc_feature   bom: basis of mobility region from pBR322
   2936..3127    -  CDS            rop: Rop protein, which maintains plasmids at low copy number; rop
   3167..3277    +  CDS            mbeC (fragment): MBEC_ECOLX - Experimental evidence at protein level: Swiss-Prot protein existence level 1. Required for efficient mobilization of ColE1 plasmid and is thus essential to promote the specific transfer of the plasmid during conjugation. Probably functions by inducing DNA bending, helping the MbeA relaxase to melt the DNA around the nic site and cleave the phosphodiester bond. Binds specifically double-stranded DNA (dsDNA) containing the ColE1 oriT but does not recognize the inverted repeat (IR). From Escherichia coli.
>Addgene plasmid #63961 | pST50Trc2-FLAGNDHFR | depositor full sequence | sequence record 177367 | Full Sequence
GGCACCATGCATCGATCCCGCGAAATTAATACGACTCACTATAGGGAGACCACAACGGTTTCCCTCCGGC
TCCGGAGAGCTCCAATTGGAATTCAATAATTTTGTTTAACTTTAAGAAGGAGATATACATATGGGAGACT
ACAAGGACGATGATGACAAGGGATCTGGTGGTGGTGGTGGTGAAAACCTGTACTTCCAGGGATCCATCAG
TCTGATTGCGGCGCTAGCGGTAGATCGCGTTATCGGCATGGAAAACGCCATGCCATGGAACCTGCCTGCC
GATCTCGCCTGGTTTAAACGCAACACCTTAAATAAACCCGTGATTATGGGGCGCCATACCTGGGAATCAA
TCGGTAGGCCTTTGCCCGGCCGCAAAAATATTATCCTCAGCAGTCAACCCGGGACCGATGATCGGGTTAC
CTGGGTTAAATCGGTCGACGAAGCCATCGCGGCGTGTGGTGACGTACCAGAAATCATGGTGATTGGCGGC
GGACGCGTTTATGAACAGTTCTTGCCAAAAGCGCAAAAACTGTATCTGACGCATATCGATGCAGAAGTGG
AAGGCGACACCCATTTTCCGGATTACGAGCCGGATGACTGGGAATCGGTATTCAGCGAATTCCACGATGC
TGATGCGCAGAACTCGCATAGCTATTGTTTCGAAATCCTCGAGCGTCGTGCCGGCTAATGTACAAAGCTT
GGTACCACGCGTGCGCGCTGATCCGGCTGCTAACAAAGCCCGAAAGGAAGCTGAGTTGGCTGCTGCCACC
GCTGAGCAATAACTAGCATAACCCCTTGGGGCCTCTAAACGGGTCTTGAGGGGTTTTTTGCTGAAAGGAG
GAACTATATCGGGATTAGCCCGCCTAATGAGCGGGCTTTTTTTTAATTCCCCTATTTGTTTATTTTTCTA
AATACATTCAAATATGTATCCGCTCATGAGACAATAACCCTGATAAATGCTTCAATAATATTGAAAAAGG
AAGAGTATGAGTATTCAACATTTCCGTGTCGCCCTTATTCCCTTTTTTGCGGCATTTTGCCTTCCTGTTT
TTGCTCACCCAGAAACGCTCGTGAAAGTAAAAGACGCAGAGGACCAATTGGGGGCACGAGTGGGATACAT
AGAACTGGACTTGAATAGCGGTAAAATCCTTGAGAGTTTTCGCCCTGAAGAGCGTTTTCCAATGATGAGC
ACTTTCAAAGTTCTGCTATGTGGAGCAGTATTATCCCGTGTAGATGCGGGGCAAGAGCAACTCGGACGAC
GAATACACTATTCGCAGAATGACTTGGTTGAATACTCCCCAGTGACAGAAAAGCACCTTACGGACGGAAT
GACGGTAAGAGAATTATGTAGTGCCGCCATAACGATGAGTGATAACACTGCGGCGAACTTACTTCTGACA
ACCATCGGTGGACCGAAGGAATTAACCGCTTTTTTGCACAATATGGGAGACCATGTAACTCGCCTTGACC
GTTGGGAACCAGAACTGAATGAAGCCATACCAAACGACGAGCGAGACACCACAATGCCTGCGGCAATGGC
AACAACATTACGCAAACTATTAACTGGCGAACTACTTACTCTGGCTTCACGGCAACAATTAATAGACTGG
CTTGAAGCGGATAAAGTTGCAGGACCACTACTGCGTTCGGCACTTCCTGCTGGCTGGTTTATTGCTGATA
AATCTGGGGCAGGAGAGCGTGGTTCACGGGGTATCATTGCCGCACTTGGACCAGATGGTAAGCCTTCCCG
TATCGTAGTTATCTACACGACGGGTAGTCAGGCAACTATGGACGAACGAAATAGACAGATTGCTGAAATA
GGGGCTTCACTGATTAAGCATTGGTAAACCGATACAATTAAAGGCTCCTTTTGGAGCCTTTTTTTTTGGA
CGGACCGGTAGAAAAGATCAAAGGATCTTCTTGAGATCCTTTTTTTCTGCGCGTAATCTGCTGCTTGCAA
ACAAAAAAACCACCGCTACCAGCGGTGGTTTGTTTGCCGGATCAAGAGCTACCAACTCTTTTTCCGAAGG
TAACTGGCTTCAGCAGAGCGCAGATACCAAATACTGTCCTTCTAGTGTAGCCGTAGTTAGGCCACCACTT
CAAGAACTCTGTAGCACCGCCTACATACCTCGCTCTGCTAATCCTGTTACCAGTGGCTGCTGCCAGTGGC
GATAAGTCGTGTCTTACCGGGTTGGACTCAAGACGATAGTTACCGGATAAGGCGCAGCGGTCGGGCTGAA
CGGGGGGTTCGTGCACACAGCCCAGCTTGGAGCGAACGACCTACACCGAACTGAGATACCTACAGCGTGA
GCTATGAGAAAGCGCCACGCTTCCCGAAGGGAGAAAGGCGGACAGGTATCCGGTAAGCGGCAGGGTCGGA
ACAGGAGAGCGCACGAGGGAGCTTCCAGGGGGAAACGCCTGGTATCTTTATAGTCCTGTCGGGTTTCGCC
ACCTCTGACTTGAGCGTCGATTTTTGTGATGCTCGTCAGGGGGGCGGAGCCTATGGAAAAACGCCAGCAA
CGCGGCCTTTTTACGGTTCCTGGCCTTTTGCTGGCCTTTTGCTCACATGTTCTTTCCTGCGTTATCCCCT
GATTCTGTGGATAACCGTATTACCGCCTTTGAGTGAGCTGATACCGCTCGCCGCAGCCGAACGACCGAGC
GCAGCGAGTCAGTGAGCGAGGAAGCGGAAGAGCGCCTGATGCGGTATTTTCTCCTTACGCATCTGTGCGG
TATTTCACACCGCAATGGTGCACTCTCAGTACAATCTGCTCTGATGCCGCATAGTTAAGCCAGTATACAC
TCCGCTATCGCTACGTGACTGGGTCATGGCTGCGCCCCGACACCCGCCAACACCCGCTGACGCGCCCTGA
CGGGCTTGTCTGCTCCCGGCATCCGCTTACAGACAAGCTGTGACCGTCTCCGGGAGCTGCATGTGTCAGA
GGTTTTCACCGTCATCACCGAAACGCGCGAGGCAGCTGCGGTAAAGCTCATCAGCGTGGTCGTGAAGCGA
TTCACAGATGTCTGCCTGTTCATCCGCGTCCAGCTCGTTGAGTTTCTCCAGAAGCGTTAATGTCTGGCTT
CTGATAAAGCGGGCCATGTTAAGGGCGGTTTTTTCCTGTTTGGTCACTGATGCCTCCGTGTAAGGGGGAT
TTCTGTTCATGGGGTAATGATACCGATGAAACGAGAGAGGATGCTCACGATACGGGTTACTGATGATGAA
CATGCCCGGTTACTGGAACGTTGTGAGGGTAAACAACTGGCGGTATGGATGCGGCGGGACCAGAGAAAAA
TCACTCAGGGTCAATGCCAGCGCTTCGTTAATACAGATGTAGGTGTT
