>Addgene plasmid #63961 | pST50Trc2-FLAGNDHFR | addgene partial sequence | sequence record 177478 | T7term 5'-GCTAGTTATTGCTCAGCGG-3'
AGGATTTCGAAACAATAGCTATGCGAGTTCTGCGCATCAGCATCGTGGAATTCGCTGAATACCGATTCCC
AGTCATCCGGCTCGTAATCCGGAAAATGGGTGTCGCCTTCCACTTCTGCATCGATATGCGTCAGATACAG
TTTTTGCGCTTTTGGCAAGAACTGTTCATAAACGCGTCCGCCGCCAATCACCATGATTTCTGGTACGTCA
CCACACGCCGCGATGGCTTCGTCGACCGATTTAACCCAGGTAACCCGATCATCGGTCCCGGGTTGACTGC
TGAGGATAATATTTTTGCGGCCGGGCAAAGGCCTACCGATTGATTCCCAGGTATGGCGCCCCATAATCAC
GGGTTTATTTAAGGTGTTGCGTTTAAACCAGGCGAGATCGGCAGGCAGGTTCCATGGCATGGCGTTTTCC
ATGCCGATAACGCGATCTACCGCTAGCGCCGCAATCAGACTGATGGATCCCTGGAAGTACAGGTTTTCAC
CACCACCACCACCAGATCCCTTGTCATCATCGTCCTTGTAGTCTCCCATATGTATATCTCCTTCTTAAAG
TT
